Addgene plasmid #174061: pUC19-pleCopyCatcher
Purpose: CopyCatcher insertion donor for the pale locus
Depositing lab: Ethan Bier. Depositing organization: University of California, San Diego (UCSD). Publication: CopyCatchers are versatile active genetic elements that detect and quantify inter-homolog somatic gene conversion. Li Z, Marcel N, Devkota S, Auradkar A, Hedrick SM, Gantz VM, Bier E. Nat Commun. 2021 May 11;12(1):2625. doi: 10.1038/s41467-021-22927-1. PubMed 33976171.
Backbone
  Vector backbone: pUC19
  Vector type: Bacterial Expression
Growth in bacteria
  Bacterial resistance: Ampicillin, 100 μg/mL
  Growth temperature: 37°C
  Growth strain: DH5alpha
  Copy number: High Copy
Gene/Insert
  Gene/Insert name: Pale (alt name: SA-T2A-DsRed-Pale gRNA-mCerulean)
  gRNA/shRNA sequence: GAAGTCCGTGTTAGTGACACTGG
  Species: D. melanogaster (fly), Synthetic
  Entrez Gene: Pale
  Cloning method: Gibson Cloning
  Sequencing primers: 5′ n/a
Terms and licenses: Academic/Nonprofit Terms; Industry Terms: Not Available to Industry
How to cite: pUC19-pleCopyCatcher was a gift from Ethan Bier (Addgene plasmid # 174061 ; http://n2t.net/addgene:174061 ; RRID:Addgene_174061)
