[The description below was written by a language model from this plasmid's Addgene catalogue record and pLannotate feature annotations shown in this document.]
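Description:
pUC19-pleCopyCatcher is a 7.1 kb donor plasmid built on the pUC19 backbone and used to insert a "CopyCatcher" active genetic element into the Drosophila melanogaster pale (ple) locus, which encodes tyrosine hydroxylase. It is propagated in E. coli as a high-copy plasmid through the ColE1/pUC origin and selected with ampicillin via the β-lactamase gene and its native promoter. Although it is catalogued as a bacterial expression vector, the payload is clearly intended for the fly genome rather than for expression in bacteria.

The cargo, assembled by Gibson cloning, is flanked by two stretches annotated as ple coding fragments. These presumably lie within homology arms that direct Cas9-stimulated, homology-directed integration at the gRNA cut site. According to the insert name, the cassette begins with a splice acceptor and T2A peptide (neither is picked up by the automated annotation) followed by DsRed2 and an SV40 polyadenylation signal. Red fluorescence should therefore depend on capture by the endogenous ple transcript and report where the locus is expressed. Downstream, a Drosophila U6-3 Pol III promoter drives a pale-targeting guide fused to the S. pyogenes Cas9 scaffold. Once integrated, the element can thus direct cleavage of the homologous chromosome when Cas9 is supplied and be copied onto it. On the opposite strand sits an mCerulean3 marker with an hsp70 promoter fragment and OpIE-2 poly(A) signal, which likely serves as a transgenesis marker; any enhancer elements upstream of this fragment are not annotated. A partial φC31 attP site is also present.

The associated publication describes CopyCatchers as tools for detecting and quantifying inter-homolog somatic gene conversion.
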