Features (pLannotate 1.2.2; 14 found; start..end, strand, type, name):
    127..715     -  rep_origin     ori: high-copy-number ColE1/pMB1/pBR322/pUC origin of replication
    886..1746    -  CDS            AmpR: β-lactamase; bla; confers resistance to ampicillin, carbenicillin, and related antibiotics
   1747..1851    -  promoter       AmpR promoter: bla
   1987..2073    +  CDS            ple (fragment): TY3H_DROME - Also known as TH. Experimental evidence at transcript level: Swiss-Prot protein existence level 2. Plays an important role in the physiology of adrenergic neurons. From Drosophila melanogaster (Fruit fly).
   3219..3893    +  CDS            DsRed2: DsRed2 is a basic (constitutively fluorescent) red fluorescent protein published in 2006, derived from Discosoma sp..
   3957..4041    +  CDS            large T antigen (fragment): large T antigen from SV40 (simian virus 40)
   4064..4185    +  polyA_signal   SV40 poly(A) signal: SV40 polyadenylation signal
   4188..4608    +  promoter       dU6-3 promoter: RNA polymerase III promoter for Drosophila U6-3 snRNA (Port et al., 2014)
   4628..4703    +  misc_RNA       gRNA scaffold: guide RNA scaffold for the Streptococcus pyogenes CRISPR/Cas9 system
   4943..4993    -  protein_bind   phage φC31 attP (fragment): attachment site of phage φC31 phage φC31 integrase
   5003..5132    -  polyA_signal   OpIE-2 poly(A) signal: immediate-early gene 2 from the Orgyia pseudotsugata multicapsid nucleopolyhedrovirus; baculovirus polyadenylation signal
   5150..5866    -  CDS            mCerulean3: mCerulean3 is a basic (constitutively fluorescent) cyan fluorescent protein published in 2011, derived from Aequorea victoria. It is reported to be a somewhat slowly-maturing monomer with very low acid sensitivity.
   5888..6010    -  promoter       hsp70 promoter (fragment): Drosophila melanogaster hsp70Bb promoter
   6178..6831    +  CDS            ple (fragment): TY3H_DROME - Also known as TH. Experimental evidence at transcript level: Swiss-Prot protein existence level 2. Plays an important role in the physiology of adrenergic neurons. From Drosophila melanogaster (Fruit fly).
>Addgene plasmid #174061 | pUC19-pleCopyCatcher | addgene full sequence | sequence record 342234 | Addgene NGS Result
GGTATCAGCTCACTCAAAGGCGGTAATACGGTTATCCACAGAATCAGGGGATAACGCAGGAAAGAACATG
TGAGCAAAAGGCCAGCAAAAGGCCAGGAACCGTAAAAAGGCCGCGTTGCTGGCGTTTTTCCATAGGCTCC
GCCCCCCTGACGAGCATCACAAAAATCGACGCTCAAGTCAGAGGTGGCGAAACCCGACAGGACTATAAAG
ATACCAGGCGTTTCCCCCTGGAAGCTCCCTCGTGCGCTCTCCTGTTCCGACCCTGCCGCTTACCGGATAC
CTGTCCGCCTTTCTCCCTTCGGGAAGCGTGGCGCTTTCTCATAGCTCACGCTGTAGGTATCTCAGTTCGG
TGTAGGTCGTTCGCTCCAAGCTGGGCTGTGTGCACGAACCCCCCGTTCAGCCCGACCGCTGCGCCTTATC
CGGTAACTATCGTCTTGAGTCCAACCCGGTAAGACACGACTTATCGCCACTGGCAGCAGCCACTGGTAAC
AGGATTAGCAGAGCGAGGTATGTAGGCGGTGCTACAGAGTTCTTGAAGTGGTGGCCTAACTACGGCTACA
CTAGAAGAACAGTATTTGGTATCTGCGCTCTGCTGAAGCCAGTTACCTTCGGAAAAAGAGTTGGTAGCTC
TTGATCCGGCAAACAAACCACCGCTGGTAGCGGTGGTTTTTTTGTTTGCAAGCAGCAGATTACGCGCAGA
AAAAAAGGATCTCAAGAAGATCCTTTGATCTTTTCTACGGGGTCTGACGCTCAGTGGAACGAAAACTCAC
GTTAAGGGATTTTGGTCATGAGATTATCAAAAAGGATCTTCACCTAGATCCTTTTAAATTAAAAATGAAG
TTTTAAATCAATCTAAAGTATATATGAGTAAACTTGGTCTGACAGTTACCAATGCTTAATCAGTGAGGCA
CCTATCTCAGCGATCTGTCTATTTCGTTCATCCATAGTTGCCTGACTCCCCGTCGTGTAGATAACTACGA
TACGGGAGGGCTTACCATCTGGCCCCAGTGCTGCAATGATACCGCGAGACCCACGCTCACCGGCTCCAGA
TTTATCAGCAATAAACCAGCCAGCCGGAAGGGCCGAGCGCAGAAGTGGTCCTGCAACTTTATCCGCCTCC
ATCCAGTCTATTAATTGTTGCCGGGAAGCTAGAGTAAGTAGTTCGCCAGTTAATAGTTTGCGCAACGTTG
TTGCCATTGCTACAGGCATCGTGGTGTCACGCTCGTCGTTTGGTATGGCTTCATTCAGCTCCGGTTCCCA
ACGATCAAGGCGAGTTACATGATCCCCCATGTTGTGCAAAAAAGCGGTTAGCTCCTTCGGTCCTCCGATC
GTTGTCAGAAGTAAGTTGGCCGCAGTGTTATCACTCATGGTTATGGCAGCACTGCATAATTCTCTTACTG
TCATGCCATCCGTAAGATGCTTTTCTGTGACTGGTGAGTACTCAACCAAGTCATTCTGAGAATAGTGTAT
GCGGCGACCGAGTTGCTCTTGCCCGGCGTCAATACGGGATAATACCGCGCCACATAGCAGAACTTTAAAA
GTGCTCATCATTGGAAAACGTTCTTCGGGGCGAAAACTCTCAAGGATCTTACCGCTGTTGAGATCCAGTT
CGATGTAACCAACTCGTGCACCCAACTGATCTTCAGCATCTTTTACTTTCACCAGCGTTTCTGGGTGAGC
AAAAACAGGAAGGCAAAATGCCGCAAAAAAGGGAATAAGGGCGACACGGAAATGTTGAATACTCATACTC
TTCCTTTTTCAATATTATTGAAGCATTTATCAGGGTTATTGTCTCATGAGCGGATACATATTTGAATGTA
TTTAGAAAAATAAACAAATAGGGGTTCCGCGCACATTTCCCCGAAAAGTGCCACCTGACGTCTAAGAAAC
CATTATTATCATGACATTAACCTATAAAAATAGGCGTATCACGAGGCCCTTTCGTTGTTCACCCCAAACG
AAAACAACCCAAACACACAAAACAAAATGATGGCCGTTGCAGCAGCCCAAAAGAACCGCGAGATGTTCGC
CATCAAGAAATCCTACAGTATTGAGGTGAGTCGAAAATCCAGCAAAACATACAATTTCCAAATCGAATTG
TAAAAAAAAAGAAGCAAATGAGTGACTAGATTTGGTCTACGTGACTATCTAAAGGTTTTGTGTTTTCAAA
AAAAACCAGTTAACCGGCCAGTAGTCGAGCCCATTTTTGTGATCCCGCATTTCTTTTTCGCCAATTCAAT
TTGACCAAACTCAATCCTCGGTTGGCCATTAAGTCACACCTCTAAGAACAGGCGGCCCAAATCGAAAGGC
CCAAATCGCCAACGGACACAACGGGTTGTGTGTTAAGTTATTATTTAACAAATAAGTGAAAGTGGCTGCC
TTTGGGCCCCATGCACTTAGCCTGGCCGAAACAGTCGCGCCTCATTGTTGTTGACTCGTCTCTGTTTATG
TTTATGCTGCGTCCGAGCAAAACAAAAAATATGAAATCAATATAAATGATTCAATGAGTTGGTCATCTTT
CATCAGCCAAAGCGGTGGCCCAAAAAAAAAAAACTGAAGAAAACAAACAAAAAAAAAAAAAAACGAGCTG
ACAGTGAAAACTGCAAGTGATGGAAACCTTTTTCCCCCCATCAAGAAAAAGAAAGAAAAAAAACCTTTAA
CGATCGCCAGTTGCATTTTTTTCCCGCCAGAATCGCATGGGGATTTTCGATTTCTCAGTCACATATAATT
TATCTTCGCACCTGCCCGCTTCGAAGCGGCGACATCGCATTAAATTACCATTCGTGGCTTTGAATCACAA
TCAATACAGTTCCATGAATAGCCAGCTTTATTCAAAGAAAAAGATCTGAAGACGGCGCTTTCACACACCA
TTTTATATAATATTTTCAAAATTGCGCAATACTCTGCTCAAAGTCACCACCCAAGCGTGGAGCCGAAGAA
AGCCACCCTGGCTTGAAGGTCAAGGCAATCGTCTAATTTCCGCTCCACATCCTGCCAGTGGTCCATCATG
ATGGTCGACTCTAGAAGTCGATCCAACATGGCGACTTGTCCCATCCCCGGCATGTTTAAATATACTAATT
ATTCTTGAACTAATTTTAATCAACCGATTTATCTCTCTTCCGCAGGTGGGAGGTTCCGGTGGAAGCGGAG
GTAGCGGCGGATCCGAGGGCCGCGGCAGCCTGCTGACCTGCGGCGATGTGGAGGAGAACCCCGGGCCCAT
GGCCTCCTCCGAGAACGTCATCACCGAGTTCATGCGCTTCAAGGTGCGCATGGAGGGCACCGTGAACGGC
CACGAGTTCGAGATCGAGGGCGAGGGCGAGGGCCGCCCCTACGAGGGCCACAACACCGTGAAGCTGAAGG
TGACCAAGGGCGGCCCCCTGCCCTTCGCCTGGGACATCCTGTCCCCCCAGTTCCAGTACGGCTCCAAGGT
GTACGTGAAGCACCCCGCCGACATCCCCGACTACAAGAAGCTGTCCTTCCCCGAGGGCTTCAAGTGGGAG
CGCGTGATGAACTTCGAGGACGGCGGCGTGGCGACCGTGACCCAGGACTCCTCCCTGCAGGACGGCTGCT
TCATCTACAAGGTGAAGTTCATCGGCGTGAACTTCCCCTCCGACGGCCCCGTGATGCAGAAGAAGACCAT
GGGCTGGGAGGCCTCCACCGAGCGCCTGTACCCCCGCGACGGCGTGCTGAAGGGCGAGACCCACAAGGCC
CTGAAGCTGAAGGACGGCGGCCACTACCTGGTGGAGTTCAAGTCCATCTACATGGCCAAGAAGCCCGTGC
AGCTGCCCGGCTACTACTACGTGGACGCCAAGCTGGACATCACCTCCCACAACGAGGACTACACCATCGT
GGAGCAGTACGAGCGCACCGAGGGCCGCCACCACCTGTTCCTGAGATCTCGACCCAAGAAAAAGCGGAAG
GTGGAGGACCCGTAAGATCCACCGGATCTAGATAACTGATCATAATCAGCCATACCACATTTGTAGAGGT
TTTACTTGCTTTAAAAAACCTCCCACACCTCCCCCTGAACCTGAAACATAAAATGAATGCAATTGTTGTT
GTTAACTTGTTTATTGCAGCTTATAATGGTTACAAATAAAGCAATAGCATCACAAATTTCACAAATAAAG
CATTTTTTTCACTGCATTCTAGTTGTGGTTTGTCCAAACTCATCAATGTATCTTACCTTTTTTGCTCACC
TGTGATTGCTCCTACTCAAATACAAAAACATCAAATTTTCTGTCAATAAAGCATATTTATTTATATTTAT
TTTACAGGAAAGAATTCCTTTTAAAGTGTATTTTAACCTATAATGAAAAACGATTAAAAAAAATACATAA
AATAATTCGAAAATTTTTGAATAGCCCAGGTTGATAAAAATTCATTTCATACGTTTTATAACTTATGCCC
CTAAGTATTTTTTGACCATAGTGTTTCAATTCTACATTAATTTTACAGAGTAGAATGAAACGCCACCTAC
TCAGCCAAGAGGCGAAAAGGTTAGCTCGCCAAGCAGAGAGGGCGCCAGTGCTCACTACTTTTTATAATTC
TCAACTTCTTTTTCCAGACTCAGTTCGTATATATAGACCTATTTTCAATTTAACGTCGAAGTCCGTGTTA
GTGACACGTTTTAGAGCTAGAAATAGCAAGTTAAAATAAGGCTAGTCCGTTATCAACTTGAAAAAGTGGC
ACCGAGTCGGTGCTTTTTTGCCTACCTGGAGCCTGAGAGTTGTTCAATAAAATAAAAATGTTTCGTTTTT
TTGCTTTCGCCAGTATTTATTATTTTTCATCAATATGTATTCAATTTGGTATGTATTTAGTAATTGTAAT
ATATAGACAATGGTTTTCCGTTGACGTACATACATCTGACGTGTGTTTATTTAGACATAATAGTTATGTT
TTCACATCTTTTTAATGTTCGCTTAATGCGTATGCATTTAGACCTACGCCCCCAACTGAGAGAACTCAAA
GGTTACCCCAGTTGGGGCACTACGATCGATCCCACGCGCTTGAAAGGAGTGTGTAAATGGACAATGTTGT
TACAATAAAAGTTGAAATTATTTTATAAAATTTATTAAAAACATATTTAAACATAACATATTGTATTAAA
ACATGACAATACAAACTAAGATTTAGTCAGATAAACCTATTTGTAGAGTTCGTCCATACCCAAAGTAATT
CCTGCCGCGGTCACGAACTCCAGCAACACCATATGATCCCTCTTTTCGTTGGGATCCTTACTGAGTTTAC
TCTGCGTGCTCAGGTAGTGGTTGTCAGGCAAGAGCACGGGACCGTCGCCGATAGGTGTATTTTGCTGATA
ATGATCGGCCAATTGGACCGATCCATCTTCTATGTTACAATTCAGACCGAAATTCGCTTTGATACCGTTT
TTCTGTTTATCGGCTGTTATATAAACATTTCCATGGATAGCGTTATATTCCAACTTATGGCCCAGAATAT
TACCATCTTCCTTAAAGTCTATACCCTTCAACTCGATACGATTCACCAGTGTATCACCTTCAAACTTGAC
CTCTGCCCGTGTTTTGTAGTTGCCATCGTCTTTGAAAAATATTGTCCGTTCCTGCACATAACCTTCTGGC
ATTGCACTTTTAAAGAAGTCGTGCTGCTTCATGTGGTCCGGGTAACGAGCGAAACACTGAACTCCCCACG
AGAGTGTAGTCACGAGTGTCGGCCAGGGTACAGGCAGTTTGCCCGTGGTGCAAATGAATTTCAGGGTCAG
TTTACCGTAAGTAGCATCTCCTTCACCTTCTCCACTGACACTGAATTTGTGACCGTTCACGTCACCATCC
AATTCGACGAGTATCGGGACCACGCCAGTGAAGAGTTCTTCACCTTTACTCACCATGGTGGCGACCGGCT
TCGAGCCGATTGTTTAGCTTGTTCAGCTGCGCTTGTTTATTTGCTTAGCTTTCGCTTAGCGACGTGTTCA
CTTTGCTTGTTTGAATTGAATTGTCGCTCCGTAGACGAAGCGCCTCTATTTATACTCCGGCGGTCGAGGG
TTCGAAATCGATAAGCTTGGATCCTAATTGAATTAGCTCTAATTGAATTAGTCTCTAATTGAATTAGATC
CCCGGGCGAGCTCGCCTAGGTCACTAACACGGACTTCAATCTTTTCGCTTTCGTTTCCAGAATGGCTATC
CATCCCGCCGTCGCAGCCTGGTGGATGATGCCCGTTTCGAGACCCTGGTGGTCAAGCAGACCAAACAAAC
CGTCCTCGAGGAGGCCCGCAGCAAGGCAAATGGTAAGTGAATAGGGTCCAACAAGTGGGTCACTAAAATA
GCTCCAAAGAGGGTTTCTATTTGGGATCAAAAGGGAAATTTTGCAGCTGGGGCTTTACCTGTTGATTAAA
AACTTAAAAATGTGCAATTTTTATTTCATTTTATTCGTGTTGACTTAGATTTGCGTTTTTTTCTTATTCA
TTTTAACCCTTTATTTATTATTTGCCTTCGTTCTTATTTTTATGATTTTAAAGACGATTCCCTGGAAGAT
TGCATTGTGCAGGCTCAGGAGCACATTCCCTCCGAGCAAGATGTGGAGCTCCAGGACGAGCATGCCAATC
TGGAGAACCTGCCCTTGGAGGAATATGTTCCAGGTTAATATCCATTTCCATTTCAATTCCCATGCCAGTT
ACTCCTCTTTCTGAGCCTATTATCTTTGATTTGATTTTGATTATGATTTTCATGGGCTTTATTATTATTT
TTATTTCATTCGCTTTTAGTTGAGGAGGATGTTGAGTTTGAGAGCGTTGAACAGGAGCAGTCGGAGTCGC
AGTCGCAGGAGCCAGAAGGCAACCAACAGCCGACCAAGAACGGTGAGCAGGGGGTTCTAGAATCCAGCAG
CCAACCATAAGTAGTACTTAACTTCTGAGAGGGGCTTTTGAAAAGCGTGCGACATTGATTTAAGTGCTTA
ATATGATAAAGTGCCAGGGCAGAGGAAAAGCACTCAGCCACACGGACAATTGTGAGTGGGTGCGCTCGCT
CGCTCTCTCTCTCTCTCTCTCTCTCTGTGGAAATGTCGCATTTCCCTTTTTCATTTGTTACGCTCGACTT
AATACAAGTACGAAATGCGTTTGCCTGGC
